Addgene plasmid #37217: pTYB2-eIF1
Depositing lab: Jon Lorsch. Depositing organization: Johns Hopkins University and School of Medicine. Publication: Reconstitution of yeast translation initiation. Acker MG, Kolitz SE, Mitchell SF, Nanda JS, Lorsch JR. Methods Enzymol. 2007;430:111-45. 10.1016/S0076-6879(07)30006-2 PubMed 17913637.
Backbone
  Vector backbone: pTYB2
  Backbone manufacturer: NEB
  Backbone size w/o insert (bp): 7474
  Vector type: Bacterial Expression
Growth in bacteria
  Bacterial resistance: Ampicillin, 100 μg/mL
  Growth temperature: 37°C
  Growth strain: DH5alpha
  Copy number: Unknown
Gene/Insert
  Gene/Insert name: eIF1
  Species: S. cerevisiae (budding yeast)
  Promoter: T7
  Cloning method: Restriction Enzyme; 5′ cloning site NdeI (unknown if destroyed); 3′ cloning site SmaI (unknown if destroyed)
  Sequencing primers: 5′ T7; 3′ T7-term
Terms and licenses: Academic/Nonprofit Terms; Industry Terms: Not Available to Industry
How to cite: pTYB2-eIF1 was a gift from Jon Lorsch (Addgene plasmid # 37217 ; http://n2t.net/addgene:37217 ; RRID:Addgene_37217)
