[The description below was written by a language model from this plasmid's Addgene catalogue record.]
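Description:
pTYB2-eIF1 is a bacterial expression plasmid built on the commercial pTYB2 backbone (about 7.5 kb without insert), carrying the coding sequence for translation initiation factor eIF1 from Saccharomyces cerevisiae. It is maintained in standard E. coli cloning strains under ampicillin selection. The record lists the copy number as unknown and gives no feature table, so the origin of replication and other backbone elements are not itemised.

The eIF1 insert was placed between the NdeI and SmaI sites by restriction cloning, downstream of a T7 promoter; the use of a T7 terminator sequencing primer indicates that a T7 terminator lies beyond the cassette. Expression therefore depends on a host that supplies T7 RNA polymerase. pTYB2 belongs to the intein-mediated purification family of vectors, in which a gene cloned into these sites is generally fused at its C-terminus to a self-cleaving intein and chitin-binding domain. This allows the fusion to be captured on chitin resin and the target protein released by thiol-induced intein cleavage, leaving no large affinity tag. The record does not itself list a tag or confirm the fusion junction, and it notes that it is unknown whether the cloning sites were preserved, so this arrangement is inferred from the backbone rather than stated.

The associated publication concerns reconstitution of yeast translation initiation, so the plasmid is most plausibly used to produce recombinant yeast eIF1 in E. coli as a purified component for in vitro initiation assays.
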