>Addgene plasmid #37217 | pTYB2-eIF1 | addgene partial sequence | sequence record 49431 | T7 5'-TAATACGACTCACTATAGGG-3'
TAATTTTGTTTAACTTTAAGAAGGAGATATACATATGTCCATTGAGAATCTGAAATCATTTGATCCTTTC
GCCGACACAGGAGACGACGAAACCGCCACTTCAAACTATATTCATATTCGTATCCAACAGAGAAATGGTA
GAAAAACTTTAACTACGGTGCAAGGTGTCCCAGAGGAATATGATTTAAAGAGAATTCTTAAGGTCCTAAA
GAAGGACTTTGCATGTAATGGTAACATTGTCAAGGATCCAGAAATGGGGGAGATTATTCAGTTGCAGGGT
GACCAAAGAGCAAAGGTTTGCGAATTTATGATCTCCCAACTGGGATTGCAAAAGAAGAACATTAAAATTC
ATGGGTTTCCCGGGTGCTTTGCCAAGGGTACCAATGTTTTAATGGCGGATGGGTCTATTGAATGTATTGA
AAACATTGAGGTTGGTAATAAGGTCATGGGTAAAGATGGCAGACCTCGTGAGGTAATTAAATTGCCCAGA
GGAAGAGAAACTATGTACAGCGTCGTGCAGAAAAGTCAGCACAGAGCCCACAAAAGTGACTCAAGTCGTG
AAGTGCCAGAATTACTCAAGTTTACGTGTAATGCGACCCATGAGTTGGTTGTTAGAACACCTCGTAGTGT
CCGCCGTTTGTCTCGTACCATTAAGGGTGTCGAATATTTTGAAGTTATTACTTTTGAGATGGGCCAAAAG
AAAGCCCCCGACGGTAGAATTGTTGAGCTTGTCAAGGAAGTTTCAAAGAGCTACCCAATATCTGAGGGGC
CTGAGAGAGCCAACGAATTAGTAGAATCCTATAGAAAGGCTTCAAATAAAGCTTATTTTGAGTGGACTAT
TGAGGCCAGAGATCTTTCTCTGTTGG
